>Addgene plasmid #128724 | pCPP3417 | addgene full sequence | sequence record 252564 | Addgene NGS Result
TTGTTTAACTTTAAGAAGGAGCCCTTCACCATGAACATTACGCCGCTCACGTCAGCCGCGGGCAAGGGCT
CGTCCGCACAAGGCACAGACAAAATTTCCATTCCCAACTCCACGCGCATGATCAATGCCGCTTCAATCAA
GTGGTTGAATAAGGTGCGTAGCGCCATCAGTGACCACATCCGCACCAGCATCGAGAAAGGGAAACTGTTC
GAGCTCGCCTCCTTGGGCAGCAACATGTTCGGTGTCCCGGCTCTTTCAGCGCGCCCCTCGACGCTCCAAC
CTGTGTTGGCGTTTGAGGCTGACCCCAATCACGACCTGAACCTTGTCAGGGTCTATATGCAGGACAGCGC
CGGCAAGCTCACTCCCTGGGACCCGACGCCCAACGCGGTCACGACGACGTCGAATCCATCAGAGCCTGAT
GCGCAGAGCGATACGGCTTCGTCATCATTACCTCGGCGGCCTCCCGCAGGCTCGGTGCTGAGTTTGCTGG
GCATTGCGCTGGATCACGCGCAACGCCACAGTCCTCGCGCGGACAGGTCTGCCAAGGGACGACCTGGCCG
AGAGGAGAGGAACGGGGCAAGGTTCAATGCCAAGCAAACAAAGCCGACAGAGGCTGAAGCCTACGGTGAT
CATCAGACACCCAATCCTGATTTGCACAGGCAAAAAGAGACAGCTCAACGCGTTGCTGAAAGCATCAACA
GCATGCGAGAGCAGCAAAATGGAATGCAACGCGCCGAAGGGCTTCTCAGAGCCAAAGAAGCGTTGCAAGC
TCGGGAAGCCGCGCGCAAGCAGCTTCTGGACGTGCTCGAGGCCATCCAGGCTGGCCGTGAAGACTCCACC
GACAAGAAGATCAGCGCCACTGAAAAGAACGCCACGGGCATCAACTACCAGAAGGGTGGGCGCGCCGACC
CAGCTTTCTTGTACAAAGTTGGCATTATAAGAAAGCATTGCTTATCAATTTGTTGCAACGAACAGGTCAC
TATCAGTCAAAATAAAATCATTATTTGCCATCCAGCTGATATCCCCTATAGTGAGTCGTATTACATGGTC
ATAGCTGTTTCCTGGCAGCTCTGGCCCGTGTCTCAAAATCTCTGATGTTACATTGCACAAGATAAAAATA
TATCATCATGAACAATAAAACTGTCTGCTTACATAAACAGTAATACAAGGGGTGTTATGAGCCATATTCA
ACGGGAAACGTCGAGGCCGCGATTAAATTCCAACATGGATGCTGATTTATATGGGTATAAATGGGCTCGC
GATAATGTCGGGCAATCAGGTGCGACAATCTATCGCTTGTATGGGAAGCCCGATGCGCCAGAGTTGTTTC
TGAAACATGGCAAAGGTAGCGTTGCCAATGATGTTACAGATGAGATGGTCAGACTAAACTGGCTGACGGA
ATTTATGCCTCTTCCGACCATCAAGCATTTTATCCGTACTCCTGATGATGCATGGTTACTCACCACTGCG
ATCCCCGGAAAAACAGCATTCCAGGTATTAGAAGAATATCCTGATTCAGGTGAAAATATTGTTGATGCGC
TGGCAGTGTTCCTGCGCCGGTTGCATTCGATTCCTGTTTGTAATTGTCCTTTTAACAGCGATCGCGTATT
TCGTCTCGCTCAGGCGCAATCACGAATGAATAACGGTTTGGTTGATGCGAGTGATTTTGATGACGAGCGT
AATGGCTGGCCTGTTGAACAAGTCTGGAAAGAAATGCATAAACTTTTGCCATTCTCACCGGATTCAGTCG
TCACTCATGGTGATTTCTCACTTGATAACCTTATTTTTGACGAGGGGAAATTAATAGGTTGTATTGATGT
TGGACGAGTCGGAATCGCAGACCGATACCAGGATCTTGCCATCCTATGGAACTGCCTCGGTGAGTTTTCT
CCTTCATTACAGAAACGGCTTTTTCAAAAATATGGTATTGATAATCCTGATATGAATAAATTGCAGTTTC
ATTTGATGCTCGATGAGTTTTTCTAATCAGAATTGGTTAATTGGTTGTAACACTGGCAGAGCATTACGCT
GACTTGACGGGACGGCGCAAGCTCATGACCAAAATCCCTTAACGTGAGTTACGCGTCGTTCCACTGAGCG
TCAGACCCCGTAGAAAAGATCAAAGGATCTTCTTGAGATCCTTTTTTTCTGCGCGTAATCTGCTGCTTGC
AAACAAAAAAACCACCGCTACCAGCGGTGGTTTGTTTGCCGGATCAAGAGCTACCAACTCTTTTTCCGAA
GGTAACTGGCTTCAGCAGAGCGCAGATACCAAATACTGTTCTTCTAGTGTAGCCGTAGTTAGGCCACCAC
TTCAAGAACTCTGTAGCACCGCCTACATACCTCGCTCTGCTAATCCTGTTACCAGTGGCTGCTGCCAGTG
GCGATAAGTCGTGTCTTACCGGGTTGGACTCAAGACGATAGTTACCGGATAAGGCGCAGCGGTCGGGCTG
AACGGGGGGTTCGTGCACACAGCCCAGCTTGGAGCGAACGACCTACACCGAACTGAGATACCTACAGCGT
GAGCTATGAGAAAGCGCCACGCTTCCCGAAGGGAGAAAGGCGGACAGGTATCCGGTAAGCGGCAGGGTCG
GAACAGGAGAGCGCACGAGGGAGCTTCCAGGGGGAAACGCCTGGTATCTTTATAGTCCTGTCGGGTTTCG
CCACCTCTGACTTGAGCGTCGATTTTTGTGATGCTCGTCAGGGGGGCGGAGCCTATGGAAAAACGCCAGC
AACGCGGCCTTTTTACGGTTCCTGGCCTTTTGCTGGCCTTTTGCTCACATGTTCTTTCCTGCGTTATCCC
CTGATTCTGTGGATAACCGTATTACCGCCTTTGAGTGAGCTGATACCGCTCGCCGCAGCCGAACGACCGA
GCGCAGCGAGTCAGTGAGCGAGGAAGCGGAAGAGCGCCCAATACGCAAACCGCCTCTCCCCGCGCGTTGG
CCGATTCATTAATGCAGCTGGCACGACAGGTTTCCCGACTGGAAAGCGGGCAGTGAGCGCAACGCAATTA
ATACGCGTACCGCTAGCCAGGAAGAGTTTGTAGAAACGCAAAAAGGCCATCCGTCAGGATGGCCTTCTGC
TTAGTTTGATGCCTGGCAGTTTATGGCGGGCGTCCTGCCCGCCACCCTCCGGGCCGTTGCTTCACAACGT
TCAAATCCGCTCCCGGCGGATTTGTCCTACTCAGGAGAGCGTTCACCGACAAACAACAGATAAAACGAAA
GGCCCAGTCTTCCGACTGAGCCTTTCGTTTTATTTGATGCCTGGCAGTTCCCTACTCTCGCGTTAACGCT
AGCATGGATGTTTTCCCAGTCACGACGTTGTAAAACGACGGCCAGTCTTAAGCTCGGGCCCCAAATAATG
ATTTTATTTTGACTGATAGTGACCTGTTCGTTGCAACAAATTGATGAGCAATGCTTTTTTATAATGCCAA
CTTTGTACAAAAAAGCAGGCTCCGCGGCCGCC
Features (pLannotate 1.2.2; 11 found; start..end, strand, type, name):
      1..21      +  RBS            RBS: efficient ribosome binding site from bacteriophage T7 gene 10 (Olins and Rangwala, 1989)
    784..888     +  CDS            hrpA (fragment): HRPA_PSESM - Also known as hrpA1. Experimental evidence at protein level: Swiss-Prot protein existence level 1. Major structural protein of the Hrp pilus, which is a component of the type III secretion system (TTSS, Hrp secretion system) required for effector protein delivery, parasitism, and pathogenicity. Required for secretion of virulence proteins such as HrpW and AvrPto. The Hrp pilus functions as a conduit for protein delivery into the host cell. Also, affects the expression of TTSS-associated genes. Required for full expression of genes that encode regulatory, secretion, and effector pr
    908..1007    -  protein_bind   attL2: mutant version of attL; recombination site for the Gateway® LR reaction LR Clonase™
   1025..1043    -  promoter       T7 promoter: promoter for bacteriophage T7 RNA polymerase
   1177..1986    +  CDS            KanR: aminoglycoside phosphotransferase; aph(3')-Ia; confers resistance to kanamycin in bacteria or G418 (Geneticin®) in eukaryotes
   2133..2721    +  rep_origin     ori: high-copy-number ColE1/pMB1/pBR322/pUC origin of replication
   2904..2996    +  CDS            lacI (fragment): lac repressor; lacI; The lac repressor binds to the lac operator to inhibit transcription in E. coli. This inhibition can be relieved by adding lactose or isopropyl-β-D-thiogalactopyranoside (IPTG).
   3051..3078    -  terminator     rrnB T2 terminator: transcription terminator T2 from the E. coli rrnB gene
   3210..3253    +  terminator     rrnB T1 terminator: Escherichia coli rrnB; transcription terminator T1 from the E. coli rrnB gene
   3300..3336    -  CDS            lacZα (fragment): LacZα fragment of β-galactosidase; lacZ fragment
   3352..3451    +  protein_bind   attL1: mutant version of attL; recombination site for the Gateway® LR reaction LR Clonase™
