[The description below was written by a language model from this plasmid's Addgene catalogue record and pLannotate feature annotations shown in this document.]
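Description:
pCPP3417 is a Gateway entry (donor) clone built in the pENTR/SD/D-TOPO backbone, carrying the hopY1 gene of the plant pathogen Pseudomonas syringae pv. tomato, which encodes an effector of the type III secretion system. The insert was introduced by directional TOPO cloning and deliberately lacks its stop codon, so that after transfer to a destination vector the open reading frame can read through into a C-terminal tag or fusion partner. The plasmid is about 3.5 kb and is maintained in E. coli at high copy from a ColE1/pUC-type origin, with selection by a kanamycin resistance gene (aminoglycoside phosphotransferase).

In the annotated sequence, the insert region lies between attL1 and attL2, the recombination sites used in the LR Clonase reaction to move the gene into attR-containing destination vectors. Immediately downstream of attL1 is the bacteriophage T7 gene 10 ribosome binding site characteristic of the "SD" version of this backbone, which supplies a translation initiation signal for bacterial expression once the cassette sits behind a suitable promoter. The rrnB T1 and T2 terminators upstream of attL1 insulate the insert from read-through transcription, and a T7 promoter sits beyond attL2 pointing back toward the insert. The automated annotation does not label hopY1 itself. It marks only a short fragment near the 3' end of the insert as resembling hrpA, and the small lacI and lacZα fragments it calls are likely backbone remnants or weak matches.

The clone belongs to a set of effector entry clones used to survey the DC3000 effector repertoire, including expression in Saccharomyces cerevisiae to identify effectors deleterious to yeast.
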