Addgene plasmid #128724: pCPP3417
Purpose: Phytopathogen Pseudomonas syringae pv. tomato type III secretion system effector (gene lacking stop codon) Gateway donor clone
Depositing lab: Alan Collmer. Depositing organization: Cornell University. Publication: A survey of the Pseudomonas syringae pv. tomato DC3000 type III secretion system effector repertoire reveals several effectors that are deleterious when expressed in Saccharomyces cerevisiae. Munkvold KR, Martin ME, Bronstein PA, Collmer A. Mol Plant Microbe Interact. 2008 Apr;21(4):490-502. doi: 10.1094/MPMI-21-4-0490. PubMed 18321194.
Backbone
  Vector backbone: pENTR/SD/D-TOPO
  Vector type: Bacterial Expression
Growth in bacteria
  Bacterial resistance: Kanamycin, 50 μg/mL
  Growth temperature: 37°C
  Growth strain: DH5alpha
  Copy number: High Copy
Gene/Insert
  Gene/Insert name: hopY1
  Species: Pseudomonas syringae
  Cloning method: TOPO Cloning
Terms and licenses: Academic/Nonprofit Terms; Industry Terms: Not Available to Industry
Depositor comments: Also reference: PMID 29742421.
How to cite: pCPP3417 was a gift from Alan Collmer (Addgene plasmid # 128724 ; http://n2t.net/addgene:128724 ; RRID:Addgene_128724)
